Addgene plasmid #164111: SPLICS PM-ER Long P2A
Purpose: Detect the long Plasma membrane-Endoplasmic reticulum contact
Depositing lab: Marisa Brini & Tito Calì. Publication: An expanded palette of improved SPLICS reporters detects multiple organelle contacts in vitro and in vivo. Vallese F, Catoni C, Cieri D, Barazzuol L, Ramirez O, Calore V, Bonora M, Giamogante F, Pinton P, Brini M, Cali T. Nat Commun. 2020 Nov 27;11(1):6069. doi: 10.1038/s41467-020-19892-6. PubMed 33247103.
Backbone
  Vector backbone: pcDNA3.1
  Vector type: Mammalian Expression
Growth in bacteria
  Bacterial resistance: Ampicillin, 100 μg/mL
  Growth temperature: 37°C
  Growth strain: DH5alpha
  Copy number: High Copy
Gene/Insert
  Gene/Insert name: Split YFP PM-ER Long P2A
  Species: H. sapiens (human)
  Cloning method: Restriction Enzyme; 5′ cloning site Unknown (unknown if destroyed); 3′ cloning site Unknown (unknown if destroyed)
Terms and licenses: Academic/Nonprofit Terms; Industry Terms: Not Available to Industry
How to cite: SPLICS PM-ER Long P2A was a gift from Marisa Brini & Tito Calì (Addgene plasmid # 164111 ; http://n2t.net/addgene:164111 ; RRID:Addgene_164111)
