[The description below was written by a language model from this plasmid's Addgene catalogue record and pLannotate feature annotations shown in this document.]
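Description:
SPLICS PM-ER Long P2A is a mammalian expression plasmid on the pcDNA3.1 backbone. It encodes a split fluorescent protein reporter for detecting long-range contacts between the plasma membrane and the endoplasmic reticulum. It is propagated in E. coli through a high-copy ColE1/pUC-type origin with ampicillin selection (AmpR under its own bla promoter). It also carries an f1 origin and an SV40 promoter-driven neomycin resistance cassette with an SV40 poly(A) signal, which would permit G418 selection of transfected mammalian cells. The two sequence records, an NGS result of 6,977 nt and a depositor sequence of 6,975 nt, give essentially the same feature map.

The payload is a single open reading frame driven by the CMV enhancer/promoter and terminated by the bGH poly(A) signal, with T7 and SP6 promoters flanking the insert. The first part comprises a short GFP-derived fragment (annotated only in the NGS record), a segment matching human MTOR, and a SAC1 fragment. This is consistent with the small complementing strand of the split protein, an extended spacer, and an ER-targeting portion, although the record does not assign these roles. Next come a partial FLAG tag match, a SNAP25 fragment that presumably supplies plasma membrane targeting, and a large GFP-family fragment that presumably forms the major non-fluorescent portion. The catalogue calls the reporter split YFP. The P2A peptide named in the title is not annotated, but probably lies in the gap between the SAC1 and FLAG features. A 2A peptide lets both halves be produced from one transcript in roughly equimolar amounts. Fluorescence is reconstituted only where the two membranes come close enough for the fragments to complement, marking contact sites for imaging.
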