Features (pLannotate 1.2.2; 25 found; start..end, strand, type, name):
     36..80      -  misc_feature   bom (fragment): basis of mobility region from pBR322
    235..614     +  enhancer       CMV enhancer: human cytomegalovirus immediate early enhancer
    615..818     +  promoter       CMV promoter: human cytomegalovirus (CMV) immediate early promoter
    814..847     +  LTR            5' LTR (truncated) (fragment): truncated 5' long terminal repeat (LTR) from HIV-1
    863..881     +  promoter       T7 promoter: promoter for bacteriophage T7 RNA polymerase
   1006..1272    +  CDS            MTOR (fragment): MTOR_HUMAN - Also known as FRAP, FRAP1, FRAP2, RAFT1, RAPT1. Experimental evidence at protein level: Swiss-Prot protein existence level 1. Serine/threonine protein kinase which is a central regulator of cellular metabolism, growth and survival in response to hormones, growth factors, nutrients, energy and stress signals (PubMed:12087098, PubMed:12150925, PubMed:12150926, PubMed:12231510, PubMed:12718876, PubMed:14651849, PubMed:15268862, PubMed:15467718, PubMed:15545625, PubMed:15718470, PubMed:18497260, PubMed:18762023, PubMed:18925875, PubMed:20516213, PubMed:20537536, PubMed:21659604, PubMe
   1363..1563    +  CDS            SACM1L (fragment): SAC1_BOVIN - Also known as SAC1 From Bos taurus (Bovine).
   1672..1692    +  CDS            FLAG (fragment): FLAG® epitope tag, followed by an enterokinase cleavage site
   1693..1800    +  CDS            SNAP25 (fragment): SNP25_BOVIN - Experimental evidence at protein level: Swiss-Prot protein existence level 1. t-SNARE involved in the molecular regulation of neurotransmitter release. May play an important role in the synaptic function of specific neuronal systems. Associates with proteins involved in vesicle docking and membrane fusion. Regulates plasma membrane recycling through its interaction with CENPF. Modulates the gating characteristics of the delayed rectifier voltage-dependent potassium channel KCNB1 in pancreatic beta cells (By similarity). From Bos taurus (Bovine).
   1852..2490    +  CDS            Trp-less GFP (fragment): Trp-less GFP is a fluorescent protein published in 2012, derived from Aequorea victoria.
   2527..2545    -  promoter       SP6 promoter: promoter for bacteriophage SP6 RNA polymerase
   2571..2795    +  polyA_signal   bGH poly(A) signal: bovine growth hormone polyadenylation signal
   2799..2820    +  promoter       SV40 promoter (fragment): SV40 enhancer and early promoter
   2841..3269    +  rep_origin     f1 ori (sequence partly withheld): f1 bacteriophage origin of replication; arrow indicates direction of (+) strand synthesis
   3283..3613    +  promoter       SV40 promoter: SV40 enhancer and early promoter
   3680..4471    +  CDS            neo: KKA2_KLEPN - Also known as kan, nptII. Experimental evidence at protein level: Swiss-Prot protein existence level 1. Resistance to kanamycin, neomycin, paromomycin, ribostamycin, butirosin and gentamicin B. From Klebsiella pneumoniae.
   4495..4653    +  CDS            ble (fragment): BLE_KLEPN - Experimental evidence at protein level: Swiss-Prot protein existence level 1. Binding protein with a strong affinity to the bleomycin family of antibiotics. Binds to CL990; an antimitotic-antibiotic compound. From Klebsiella pneumoniae.
   4648..4769    +  polyA_signal   SV40 poly(A) signal: SV40 polyadenylation signal
   4842..4858    -  protein_bind   lac operator: The lac repressor binds to the lac operator to inhibit transcription in E. coli. This inhibition can be relieved by adding lactose or isopropyl-β-D-thiogalactopyranoside (IPTG). lac repressor encoded by lacI
   4866..4896    -  promoter       lac promoter: promoter for the E. coli lac operon
   4911..4932    -  protein_bind   CAP binding site: CAP binding activates transcription in the presence of cAMP. E. coli catabolite activator protein
   4945..5037    -  CDS            lacI (fragment): lac repressor; lacI; The lac repressor binds to the lac operator to inhibit transcription in E. coli. This inhibition can be relieved by adding lactose or isopropyl-β-D-thiogalactopyranoside (IPTG).
   5220..5808    -  rep_origin     ori: high-copy-number ColE1/pMB1/pBR322/pUC origin of replication
   5979..6839    -  CDS            AmpR: β-lactamase; bla; confers resistance to ampicillin, carbenicillin, and related antibiotics
   6840..6944    -  promoter       AmpR promoter: bla
>Addgene plasmid #164111 | SPLICS PM-ER Long P2A | depositor full sequence | sequence record 318448 | SPLICS PM-ER Long P2A sequence 6975 bps
GACGGATCGGGAGATCTCCCGATCCCCTATGGTCGACTCTCAGTACAATCTGCTCTGATGCCGCATAGTT
AAGCCAGTATCTGCTCCCTGCTTGTGTGTTGGAGGTCGCTGAGTAGTGCGCGAGCAAAATTTAAGCTACA
ACAAGGCAAGGCTTGACCGACAATTGCATGAAGAATCTGCTTAGGGTTAGGCGTTTTGCGCTGCTTCGCG
ATGTACGGGCCAGATATACGCGTTGACATTGATTATTGACTAGTTATTAATAGTAATCAATTACGGGGTC
ATTAGTTCATAGCCCATATATGGAGTTCCGCGTTACATAACTTACGGTAAATGGCCCGCCTGGCTGACCG
CCCAACGACCCCCGCCCATTGACGTCAATAATGACGTATGTTCCCATAGTAACGCCAATAGGGACTTTCC
ATTGACGTCAATGGGTGGACTATTTACGGTAAACTGCCCACTTGGCAGTACATCAAGTGTATCATATGCC
AAGTACGCCCCCTATTGACGTCAATGACGGTAAATGGCCCGCCTGGCATTATGCCCAGTACATGACCTTA
TGGGACTTTCCTACTTGGCAGTACATCTACGTATTAGTCATCGCTATTACCATGGTGATGCGGTTTTGGC
AGTACATCAATGGGCGTGGATAGCGGTTTGACTCACGGGGATTTCCAAGTCTCCACCCCATTGACGTCAA
TGGGAGTTTGTTTTGGCACCAAAATCAACGGGACTTTCCAAAATGTCGTAACAACTCCGCCCCATTGACG
CAAATGGGCGGTAGGCGTGTACGGTGGGAGGTCTATATAAGCAGAGCTCTCTGGCTAACTAGAGAACCCA
CTGCTTACTGGCTTATCGAAATTAATACGACTCACTATAGGGAGACCCAAGCTTGGTACCGAGCTCGGAT
CCGCCACCATGCGGGACCACATGGTGCTGCACGAGTACGTGAACGCCGCTGGCATCACAGGCGGAGATGG
CGGATCTGGCGGCGGAAGCAAACTGATGTGGCACGAGGGACTGGAAGAGGCCAGCAGACTGTACTTCGGC
GAGCGGAACGTGAAGGGCATGTTCGAGGTGCTGGAACCCCTGCACGCCATGATGGAAAGAGGCCCCCAGA
CCCTGAAAGAGACAAGCTTCAACCAGGCCTACGGCCGGGACCTGATGGAAGCCCAGGAATGGTGCCGGAA
GTACATGAAGTCCGGCAATGTGAAGGACCTGACACAGGCCTGGGACCTGTACTACCACGTGTTCCGGCGG
ATCAGCAAGCAGGGCTCTGAAGCCGCCGCTAGAGAAGCTGCTGCTAGAGGCGGAGCTTCTGGCGCTGGCG
CAGGCGCTGGGGCCATCCTGAATAGCAGAGTGTTCCTGGCCCTGCCCATCATCATGGTGGTGGCCTTCAG
CATGTGCATCATCTGCCTGCTGATGGCCGGCGACACCTGGACAGAGACACTGGCCTACGTGCTGTTCTGG
GGCGTGGCCAGCATCGGCACCTTTTTCATCATCCTGTACAACGGCAAGGACTTCGTGGACGCCCCCAGGC
TGGTGCAGAAAGAGAAGATCGACCCCGGGCTTAAGGAGCTCGCATGCGGAAGCGGAGCTACTAACTTCAG
CCTGCTGAAGCAGGCTGGAGACGTGGAGGAGAACCCTGGACCTAGATCTGAATTCATGGACTACAAGGAC
GACGACGACAAGTGCGGCCTGTTCATCTGCCCCTGCAACAAGCTGAAGTCCAGCGACGCCTACAAGAAGG
CCTGGGGCAACAACCAGGATGGCGTGGTGGCTTCCCAGCCTGCCAGAGTGGGAAGCGGCGGAAGCTCTGG
CAGCAGAGGCTCCGATGGCTCTGACGGCAGCAGCAAGGGCGAGGAACTGTTCACAGGCGTGGTGCCTATC
CTGGTGGAACTGGACGGCGACGTGAACGGCCACAAGTTTTCTGTGCGGGGAGAGGGCGAAGGCGACGCCA
CAATCGGAAAGCTGACCCTGAAGTTCATCTGTACCACCGGCAAGCTGCCCGTGCCCTGGCCTACACTCGT
GACCACACTGGGCTACGGCCTGCAGTGCTTCGCCAGATACCCCGACCATATGAAGCGGCACGACTTCTTC
AAGAGCGCCATGCCCGAGGGCTACGTGCAGGAACGGACCATCAGCTTCAAGGACGATGGCAAGTACAAGA
CCAGAGCCGTCGTGAAGTTCGAGGGCGACACCCTCGTGAACCGGATCGAGCTGAAGGGCACCGATTTCAA
AGAGGACGGCAACATCCTGGGCCACAAGCTGGAGTACAACTTCAACAGCCACAACGTGTACATCACCGCC
GACAAGCAGAAGAACGGCATCAAGGCCAACTTCACCGTGCGGCACAACGTGGAAGATGGCAGCGTGCAGC
TGGCCGACCACTACCAGCAGAACACCCCCATCGGAGATGGCCCCGTGCTGCTGCCCGACAACCACTACCT
GAGCTACCAGACCGTGCTGAGCAAAGATCCAAATGAAAAAGGAACATAACTCGAGCATGCATCTAGAGGG
CCCTATTCTATAGTGTCACCTAAATGCTAGAGCTCGCTGATCAGCCTCGACTGTGCCTTCTAGTTGCCAG
CCATCTGTTGTTTGCCCCTCCCCCGTGCCTTCCTTGACCCTGGAAGGTGCCACTCCCACTGTCCTTTCCT
AATAAAATGAGGAAATTGCATCGCATTGTCTGAGTAGGTGTCATTCTATTCTGGGGGGTGGGGTGGGGCA
GGACAGCAAGGGGGAGGATTGGGAAGACAATAGCAGGCATGCTGGGGATGCGGTGGGCTCTATGGCTTCT
GAGGCGGAAAGAACCAGCTGGGGCTCTAGGGGGTATCCCC
[124 nt withheld, positions 2841-2964]
C
[32 nt withheld, positions 2966-2997]
CA
[57 nt withheld, positions 3000-3056]
A
[49 nt withheld, positions 3058-3106]
CCTTTGACGTTGGAGTCCACGTTCTTT
[37 nt withheld, positions 3134-3170]
ACCCTATCTCGGTCTATTCTTTTGATTTATAAGGGATTTTGGGGATTTCGGCCTATTGGTTAAAAAATGA
GCTGATTTAACAAAAATTTAACGCGAATTAATTCTGTGGAATGTGTGTCAGTTAGGGTGTGGAAAGTCCC
CAGGCTCCCCAGGCAGGCAGAAGTATGCAAAGCATGCATCTCAATTAGTCAGCAACCAGGTGTGGAAAGT
CCCCAGGCTCCCCAGCAGGCAGAAGTATGCAAAGCATGCATCTCAATTAGTCAGCAACCATAGTCCCGCC
CCTAACTCCGCCCATCCCGCCCCTAACTCCGCCCAGTTCCGCCCATTCTCCGCCCCATGGCTGACTAATT
TTTTTTATTTATGCAGAGGCCGAGGCCGCCTCTGCCTCTGAGCTATTCCAGAAGTAGTGAGGAGGCTTTT
TTGGAGGCCTAGGCTTTTGCAAAAAGCTCCCGGGAGCTTGTATATCCATTTTCGGATCTGATCAAGAGAC
AGGATGAGGATCGTTTCGCATGATTGAACAAGATGGATTGCACGCAGGTTCTCCGGCCGCTTGGGTGGAG
AGGCTATTCGGCTATGACTGGGCACAACAGACAATCGGCTGCTCTGATGCCGCCGTGTTCCGGCTGTCAG
CGCAGGGGCGCCCGGTTCTTTTTGTCAAGACCGACCTGTCCGGTGCCCTGAATGAACTGCAGGACGAGGC
AGCGCGGCTATCGTGGCTGGCCACGACGGGCGTTCCTTGCGCAGCTGTGCTCGACGTTGTCACTGAAGCG
GGAAGGGACTGGCTGCTATTGGGCGAAGTGCCGGGGCAGGATCTCCTGTCATCTCACCTTGCTCCTGCCG
AGAAAGTATCCATCATGGCTGATGCAATGCGGCGGCTGCATACGCTTGATCCGGCTACCTGCCCATTCGA
CCACCAAGCGAAACATCGCATCGAGCGAGCACGTACTCGGATGGAAGCCGGTCTTGTCGATCAGGATGAT
CTGGACGAAGAGCATCAGGGGCTCGCGCCAGCCGAACTGTTCGCCAGGCTCAAGGCGCGCATGCCCGACG
GCGAGGATCTCGTCGTGACCCATGGCGATGCCTGCTTGCCGAATATCATGGTGGAAAATGGCCGCTTTTC
TGGATTCATCGACTGTGGCCGGCTGGGTGTGGCGGACCGCTATCAGGACATAGCGTTGGCTACCCGTGAT
ATTGCTGAAGAGCTTGGCGGCGAATGGGCTGACCGCTTCCTCGTGCTTTACGGTATCGCCGCTCCCGATT
CGCAGCGCATCGCCTTCTATCGCCTTCTTGACGAGTTCTTCTGAGCGGGACTCTGGGGTTCGAAATGACC
GACCAAGCGACGCCCAACCTGCCATCACGAGATTTCGATTCCACCGCCGCCTTCTATGAAAGGTTGGGCT
TCGGAATCGTTTTCCGGGACGCCGGCTGGATGATCCTCCAGCGCGGGGATCTCATGCTGGAGTTCTTCGC
CCACCCCAACTTGTTTATTGCAGCTTATAATGGTTACAAATAAAGCAATAGCATCACAAATTTCACAAAT
AAAGCATTTTTTTCACTGCATTCTAGTTGTGGTTTGTCCAAACTCATCAATGTATCTTATCATGTCTGTA
TACCGTCGACCTCTAGCTAGAGCTTGGCGTAATCATGGTCATAGCTGTTTCCTGTGTGAAATTGTTATCC
GCTCACAATTCCACACAACATACGAGCCGGAAGCATAAAGTGTAAAGCCTGGGGTGCCTAATGAGTGAGC
TAACTCACATTAATTGCGTTGCGCTCACTGCCCGCTTTCCAGTCGGGAAACCTGTCGTGCCAGCTGCATT
AATGAATCGGCCAACGCGCGGGGAGAGGCGGTTTGCGTATTGGGCGCTCTTCCGCTTCCTCGCTCACTGA
CTCGCTGCGCTCGGTCGTTCGGCTGCGGCGAGCGGTATCAGCTCACTCAAAGGCGGTAATACGGTTATCC
ACAGAATCAGGGGATAACGCAGGAAAGAACATGTGAGCAAAAGGCCAGCAAAAGGCCAGGAACCGTAAAA
AGGCCGCGTTGCTGGCGTTTTTCCATAGGCTCCGCCCCCCTGACGAGCATCACAAAAATCGACGCTCAAG
TCAGAGGTGGCGAAACCCGACAGGACTATAAAGATACCAGGCGTTTCCCCCTGGAAGCTCCCTCGTGCGC
TCTCCTGTTCCGACCCTGCCGCTTACCGGATACCTGTCCGCCTTTCTCCCTTCGGGAAGCGTGGCGCTTT
CTCAATGCTCACGCTGTAGGTATCTCAGTTCGGTGTAGGTCGTTCGCTCCAAGCTGGGCTGTGTGCACGA
ACCCCCCGTTCAGCCCGACCGCTGCGCCTTATCCGGTAACTATCGTCTTGAGTCCAACCCGGTAAGACAC
GACTTATCGCCACTGGCAGCAGCCACTGGTAACAGGATTAGCAGAGCGAGGTATGTAGGCGGTGCTACAG
AGTTCTTGAAGTGGTGGCCTAACTACGGCTACACTAGAAGGACAGTATTTGGTATCTGCGCTCTGCTGAA
GCCAGTTACCTTCGGAAAAAGAGTTGGTAGCTCTTGATCCGGCAAACAAACCACCGCTGGTAGCGGTGGT
TTTTTTGTTTGCAAGCAGCAGATTACGCGCAGAAAAAAAGGATCTCAAGAAGATCCTTTGATCTTTTCTA
CGGGGTCTGACGCTCAGTGGAACGAAAACTCACGTTAAGGGATTTTGGTCATGAGATTATCAAAAAGGAT
CTTCACCTAGATCCTTTTAAATTAAAAATGAAGTTTTAAATCAATCTAAAGTATATATGAGTAAACTTGG
TCTGACAGTTACCAATGCTTAATCAGTGAGGCACCTATCTCAGCGATCTGTCTATTTCGTTCATCCATAG
TTGCCTGACTCCCCGTCGTGTAGATAACTACGATACGGGAGGGCTTACCATCTGGCCCCAGTGCTGCAAT
GATACCGCGAGACCCACGCTCACCGGCTCCAGATTTATCAGCAATAAACCAGCCAGCCGGAAGGGCCGAG
CGCAGAAGTGGTCCTGCAACTTTATCCGCCTCCATCCAGTCTATTAATTGTTGCCGGGAAGCTAGAGTAA
GTAGTTCGCCAGTTAATAGTTTGCGCAACGTTGTTGCCATTGCTACAGGCATCGTGGTGTCACGCTCGTC
GTTTGGTATGGCTTCATTCAGCTCCGGTTCCCAACGATCAAGGCGAGTTACATGATCCCCCATGTTGTGC
AAAAAAGCGGTTAGCTCCTTCGGTCCTCCGATCGTTGTCAGAAGTAAGTTGGCCGCAGTGTTATCACTCA
TGGTTATGGCAGCACTGCATAATTCTCTTACTGTCATGCCATCCGTAAGATGCTTTTCTGTGACTGGTGA
GTACTCAACCAAGTCATTCTGAGAATAGTGTATGCGGCGACCGAGTTGCTCTTGCCCGGCGTCAATACGG
GATAATACCGCGCCACATAGCAGAACTTTAAAAGTGCTCATCATTGGAAAACGTTCTTCGGGGCGAAAAC
TCTCAAGGATCTTACCGCTGTTGAGATCCAGTTCGATGTAACCCACTCGTGCACCCAACTGATCTTCAGC
ATCTTTTACTTTCACCAGCGTTTCTGGGTGAGCAAAAACAGGAAGGCAAAATGCCGCAAAAAAGGGAATA
AGGGCGACACGGAAATGTTGAATACTCATACTCTTCCTTTTTCAATATTATTGAAGCATTTATCAGGGTT
ATTGTCTCATGAGCGGATACATATTTGAATGTATTTAGAAAAATAAACAAATAGGGGTTCCGCGCACATT
TCCCCGAAAAGTGCCACCTGACGTC
