Features (pLannotate 1.2.2; 26 found; start..end, strand, type, name):
     30..82      -  misc_feature   bom (fragment): basis of mobility region from pBR322
    237..616     +  enhancer       CMV enhancer: human cytomegalovirus immediate early enhancer
    617..820     +  promoter       CMV promoter: human cytomegalovirus (CMV) immediate early promoter
    816..849     +  LTR            5' LTR (truncated) (fragment): truncated 5' long terminal repeat (LTR) from HIV-1
    865..883     +  promoter       T7 promoter: promoter for bacteriophage T7 RNA polymerase
    924..995     +  CDS            cEGFP (fragment): cEGFP is a basic (constitutively fluorescent) green fluorescent protein published in 2008, derived from Aequorea victoria.
   1008..1274    +  CDS            MTOR (fragment): MTOR_HUMAN - Also known as FRAP, FRAP1, FRAP2, RAFT1, RAPT1. Experimental evidence at protein level: Swiss-Prot protein existence level 1. Serine/threonine protein kinase which is a central regulator of cellular metabolism, growth and survival in response to hormones, growth factors, nutrients, energy and stress signals (PubMed:12087098, PubMed:12150925, PubMed:12150926, PubMed:12231510, PubMed:12718876, PubMed:14651849, PubMed:15268862, PubMed:15467718, PubMed:15545625, PubMed:15718470, PubMed:18497260, PubMed:18762023, PubMed:18925875, PubMed:20516213, PubMed:20537536, PubMed:21659604, PubMe
   1365..1565    +  CDS            SACM1L (fragment): SAC1_BOVIN - Also known as SAC1 From Bos taurus (Bovine).
   1674..1694    +  CDS            FLAG (fragment): FLAG® epitope tag, followed by an enterokinase cleavage site
   1695..1802    +  CDS            SNAP25 (fragment): SNP25_BOVIN - Experimental evidence at protein level: Swiss-Prot protein existence level 1. t-SNARE involved in the molecular regulation of neurotransmitter release. May play an important role in the synaptic function of specific neuronal systems. Associates with proteins involved in vesicle docking and membrane fusion. Regulates plasma membrane recycling through its interaction with CENPF. Modulates the gating characteristics of the delayed rectifier voltage-dependent potassium channel KCNB1 in pancreatic beta cells (By similarity). From Bos taurus (Bovine).
   1854..2492    +  CDS            Trp-less GFP (fragment): Trp-less GFP is a fluorescent protein published in 2012, derived from Aequorea victoria.
   2532..2550    -  promoter       SP6 promoter: promoter for bacteriophage SP6 RNA polymerase
   2576..2800    +  polyA_signal   bGH poly(A) signal: bovine growth hormone polyadenylation signal
   2804..2825    +  promoter       SV40 promoter (fragment): SV40 enhancer and early promoter
   2846..3274    +  rep_origin     f1 ori (sequence partly withheld): f1 bacteriophage origin of replication; arrow indicates direction of (+) strand synthesis
   3288..3617    +  promoter       SV40 promoter: SV40 enhancer and early promoter
   3684..4475    +  CDS            neo: KKA2_KLEPN - Also known as kan, nptII. Experimental evidence at protein level: Swiss-Prot protein existence level 1. Resistance to kanamycin, neomycin, paromomycin, ribostamycin, butirosin and gentamicin B. From Klebsiella pneumoniae.
   4499..4657    +  CDS            ble (fragment): BLE_KLEPN - Experimental evidence at protein level: Swiss-Prot protein existence level 1. Binding protein with a strong affinity to the bleomycin family of antibiotics. Binds to CL990; an antimitotic-antibiotic compound. From Klebsiella pneumoniae.
   4652..4773    +  polyA_signal   SV40 poly(A) signal: SV40 polyadenylation signal
   4846..4862    -  protein_bind   lac operator: The lac repressor binds to the lac operator to inhibit transcription in E. coli. This inhibition can be relieved by adding lactose or isopropyl-β-D-thiogalactopyranoside (IPTG). lac repressor encoded by lacI
   4870..4900    -  promoter       lac promoter: promoter for the E. coli lac operon
   4915..4936    -  protein_bind   CAP binding site: CAP binding activates transcription in the presence of cAMP. E. coli catabolite activator protein
   4949..5041    -  CDS            lacI (fragment): lac repressor; lacI; The lac repressor binds to the lac operator to inhibit transcription in E. coli. This inhibition can be relieved by adding lactose or isopropyl-β-D-thiogalactopyranoside (IPTG).
   5224..5812    -  rep_origin     ori: high-copy-number ColE1/pMB1/pBR322/pUC origin of replication
   5983..6843    -  CDS            AmpR: β-lactamase; bla; confers resistance to ampicillin, carbenicillin, and related antibiotics
   6844..6948    -  promoter       AmpR promoter: bla
>Addgene plasmid #164111 | SPLICS PM-ER Long P2A | addgene full sequence | sequence record 322825 | Addgene NGS Result
TCGACGGATCGGGAGATCTCCCGATCCCCTATGGTGCACTCTCAGTACAATCTGCTCTGATGCCGCATAG
TTAAGCCAGTATCTGCTCCCTGCTTGTGTGTTGGAGGTCGCTGAGTAGTGCGCGAGCAAAATTTAAGCTA
CAACAAGGCAAGGCTTGACCGACAATTGCATGAAGAATCTGCTTAGGGTTAGGCGTTTTGCGCTGCTTCG
CGATGTACGGGCCAGATATACGCGTTGACATTGATTATTGACTAGTTATTAATAGTAATCAATTACGGGG
TCATTAGTTCATAGCCCATATATGGAGTTCCGCGTTACATAACTTACGGTAAATGGCCCGCCTGGCTGAC
CGCCCAACGACCCCCGCCCATTGACGTCAATAATGACGTATGTTCCCATAGTAACGCCAATAGGGACTTT
CCATTGACGTCAATGGGTGGAGTATTTACGGTAAACTGCCCACTTGGCAGTACATCAAGTGTATCATATG
CCAAGTACGCCCCCTATTGACGTCAATGACGGTAAATGGCCCGCCTGGCATTATGCCCAGTACATGACCT
TATGGGACTTTCCTACTTGGCAGTACATCTACGTATTAGTCATCGCTATTACCATGGTGATGCGGTTTTG
GCAGTACATCAATGGGCGTGGATAGCGGTTTGACTCACGGGGATTTCCAAGTCTCCACCCCATTGACGTC
AATGGGAGTTTGTTTTGGCACCAAAATCAACGGGACTTTCCAAAATGTCGTAACAACTCCGCCCCATTGA
CGCAAATGGGCGGTAGGCGTGTACGGTGGGAGGTCTATATAAGCAGAGCTCTCTGGCTAACTAGAGAACC
CACTGCTTACTGGCTTATCGAAATTAATACGACTCACTATAGGGAGACCCAAGCTTGGTACCGAGCTCGG
ATCCGCCACCATGCGGGACCACATGGTGCTGCACGAGTACGTGAACGCCGCTGGCATCACAGGCGGAGAT
GGCGGATCTGGCGGCGGAAGCAAACTGATGTGGCACGAGGGACTGGAAGAGGCCAGCAGACTGTACTTCG
GCGAGCGGAACGTGAAGGGCATGTTCGAGGTGCTGGAACCCCTGCACGCCATGATGGAAAGAGGCCCCCA
GACCCTGAAAGAGACAAGCTTCAACCAGGCCTACGGCCGGGACCTGATGGAAGCCCAGGAATGGTGCCGG
AAGTACATGAAGTCCGGCAATGTGAAGGACCTGACACAGGCCTGGGACCTGTACTACCACGTGTTCCGGC
GGATCAGCAAGCAGGGCTCTGAAGCCGCCGCTAGAGAAGCTGCTGCTAGAGGCGGAGCTTCTGGCGCTGG
CGCAGGCGCTGGGGCCATCCTGAATAGCAGAGTGTTCCTGGCCCTGCCCATCATCATGGTGGTGGCCTTC
AGCATGTGCATCATCTGCCTGCTGATGGCCGGCGACACCTGGACAGAGACACTGGCCTACGTGCTGTTCT
GGGGCGTGGCCAGCATCGGCACCTTTTTCATCATCCTGTACAACGGCAAGGACTTCGTGGACGCCCCCAG
GCTGGTGCAGAAAGAGAAGATCGACCCCGGGCTTAAGGAGCTCGCATGCGGAAGCGGAGCTACTAACTTC
AGCCTGCTGAAGCAGGCTGGAGACGTGGAGGAGAACCCTGGACCTAGATCTGAATTCATGGACTACAAGG
ACGACGACGACAAGTGCGGCCTGTTCATCTGCCCCTGCAACAAGCTGAAGTCCAGCGACGCCTACAAGAA
GGCCTGGGGCAACAACCAGGATGGCGTGGTGGCTTCCCAGCCTGCCAGAGTGGGAAGCGGCGGAAGCTCT
GGCAGCAGAGGCTCCGATGGCTCTGACGGCAGCAGCAAGGGCGAGGAACTGTTCACAGGCGTGGTGCCTA
TCCTGGTGGAACTGGACGGCGACGTGAACGGCCACAAGTTTTCTGTGCGGGGAGAGGGCGAAGGCGACGC
CACAATCGGAAAGCTGACCCTGAAGTTCATCTGTACCACCGGCAAGCTGCCCGTGCCCTGGCCTACACTC
GTGACCACACTGGGCTACGGCCTGCAGTGCTTCGCCAGATACCCCGACCATATGAAGCGGCACGACTTCT
TCAAGAGCGCCATGCCCGAGGGCTACGTGCAGGAACGGACCATCAGCTTCAAGGACGATGGCAAGTACAA
GACCAGAGCCGTCGTGAAGTTCGAGGGCGACACCCTCGTGAACCGGATCGAGCTGAAGGGCACCGATTTC
AAAGAGGACGGCAACATCCTGGGCCACAAGCTGGAGTACAACTTCAACAGCCACAACGTGTACATCACCG
CCGACAAGCAGAAGAACGGCATCAAGGCCAACTTCACCGTGCGGCACAACGTGGAAGATGGCAGCGTGCA
GCTGGCCGACCACTACCAGCAGAACACCCCCATCGGAGATGGCCCCGTGCTGCTGCCCGACAACCACTAC
CTGAGCTACCAGACCGTGCTGAGCAAGGACCCCAACGAGAAGGGCACATGAGCGGCCGCTCGAGCCTCTA
GAGGGCCCTATTCTATAGTGTCACCTAAATGCTAGAGCTCGCTGATCAGCCTCGACTGTGCCTTCTAGTT
GCCAGCCATCTGTTGTTTGCCCCTCCCCCGTGCCTTCCTTGACCCTGGAAGGTGCCACTCCCACTGTCCT
TTCCTAATAAAATGAGGAAATTGCATCGCATTGTCTGAGTAGGTGTCATTCTATTCTGGGGGGTGGGGTG
GGGCAGGACAGCAAGGGGGAGGATTGGGAAGACAATAGCAGGCATGCTGGGGATGCGGTGGGCTCTATGG
CTTCTGAGGCGGAAAGAACCAGCTGGGGCTCTAGGGGGTATCCCC
[124 nt withheld, positions 2846-2969]
C
[91 nt withheld, positions 2971-3061]
A
[49 nt withheld, positions 3063-3111]
CCTTTGACGTTGGAGTCCACGTTCTTT
[37 nt withheld, positions 3139-3175]
ACCCTATCTCGGTCTATTCTTTTGATTTATAAGGGATTTTGCCGATTTCGGCCTATTGGTTAAAAAATGA
GCTGATTTAACAAAAATTTAACGCGAATTAATTCTGTGGAATGTGTGTCAGTTAGGGTGTGGAAAGTCCC
CAGGCTCCCCAGCAGGCAGAAGTATGCAAAGCATGCATCTCAATTAGTCAGCAACCAGGTGTGGAAAGTC
CCCAGGCTCCCCAGCAGGCAGAAGTATGCAAAGCATGCATCTCAATTAGTCAGCAACCATAGTCCCGCCC
CTAACTCCGCCCATCCCGCCCCTAACTCCGCCCAGTTCCGCCCATTCTCCGCCCCATGGCTGACTAATTT
TTTTTATTTATGCAGAGGCCGAGGCCGCCTCTGCCTCTGAGCTATTCCAGAAGTAGTGAGGAGGCTTTTT
TGGAGGCCTAGGCTTTTGCAAAAAGCTCCCGGGAGCTTGTATATCCATTTTCGGATCTGATCAAGAGACA
GGATGAGGATCGTTTCGCATGATTGAACAAGATGGATTGCACGCAGGTTCTCCGGCCGCTTGGGTGGAGA
GGCTATTCGGCTATGACTGGGCACAACAGACAATCGGCTGCTCTGATGCCGCCGTGTTCCGGCTGTCAGC
GCAGGGGCGCCCGGTTCTTTTTGTCAAGACCGACCTGTCCGGTGCCCTGAATGAACTGCAGGACGAGGCA
GCGCGGCTATCGTGGCTGGCCACGACGGGCGTTCCTTGCGCAGCTGTGCTCGACGTTGTCACTGAAGCGG
GAAGGGACTGGCTGCTATTGGGCGAAGTGCCGGGGCAGGATCTCCTGTCATCTCACCTTGCTCCTGCCGA
GAAAGTATCCATCATGGCTGATGCAATGCGGCGGCTGCATACGCTTGATCCGGCTACCTGCCCATTCGAC
CACCAAGCGAAACATCGCATCGAGCGAGCACGTACTCGGATGGAAGCCGGTCTTGTCGATCAGGATGATC
TGGACGAAGAGCATCAGGGGCTCGCGCCAGCCGAACTGTTCGCCAGGCTCAAGGCGCGCATGCCCGACGG
CGAGGATCTCGTCGTGACCCATGGCGATGCCTGCTTGCCGAATATCATGGTGGAAAATGGCCGCTTTTCT
GGATTCATCGACTGTGGCCGGCTGGGTGTGGCGGACCGCTATCAGGACATAGCGTTGGCTACCCGTGATA
TTGCTGAAGAGCTTGGCGGCGAATGGGCTGACCGCTTCCTCGTGCTTTACGGTATCGCCGCTCCCGATTC
GCAGCGCATCGCCTTCTATCGCCTTCTTGACGAGTTCTTCTGAGCGGGACTCTGGGGTTCGAAATGACCG
ACCAAGCGACGCCCAACCTGCCATCACGAGATTTCGATTCCACCGCCGCCTTCTATGAAAGGTTGGGCTT
CGGAATCGTTTTCCGGGACGCCGGCTGGATGATCCTCCAGCGCGGGGATCTCATGCTGGAGTTCTTCGCC
CACCCCAACTTGTTTATTGCAGCTTATAATGGTTACAAATAAAGCAATAGCATCACAAATTTCACAAATA
AAGCATTTTTTTCACTGCATTCTAGTTGTGGTTTGTCCAAACTCATCAATGTATCTTATCATGTCTGTAT
ACCGTCGACCTCTAGCTAGAGCTTGGCGTAATCATGGTCATAGCTGTTTCCTGTGTGAAATTGTTATCCG
CTCACAATTCCACACAACATACGAGCCGGAAGCATAAAGTGTAAAGCCTGGGGTGCCTAATGAGTGAGCT
AACTCACATTAATTGCGTTGCGCTCACTGCCCGCTTTCCAGTCGGGAAACCTGTCGTGCCAGCTGCATTA
ATGAATCGGCCAACGCGCGGGGAGAGGCGGTTTGCGTATTGGGCGCTCTTCCGCTTCCTCGCTCACTGAC
TCGCTGCGCTCGGTCGTTCGGCTGCGGCGAGCGGTATCAGCTCACTCAAAGGCGGTAATACGGTTATCCA
CAGAATCAGGGGATAACGCAGGAAAGAACATGTGAGCAAAAGGCCAGCAAAAGGCCAGGAACCGTAAAAA
GGCCGCGTTGCTGGCGTTTTTCCATAGGCTCCGCCCCCCTGACGAGCATCACAAAAATCGACGCTCAAGT
CAGAGGTGGCGAAACCCGACAGGACTATAAAGATACCAGGCGTTTCCCCCTGGAAGCTCCCTCGTGCGCT
CTCCTGTTCCGACCCTGCCGCTTACCGGATACCTGTCCGCCTTTCTCCCTTCGGGAAGCGTGGCGCTTTC
TCATAGCTCACGCTGTAGGTATCTCAGTTCGGTGTAGGTCGTTCGCTCCAAGCTGGGCTGTGTGCACGAA
CCCCCCGTTCAGCCCGACCGCTGCGCCTTATCCGGTAACTATCGTCTTGAGTCCAACCCGGTAAGACACG
ACTTATCGCCACTGGCAGCAGCCACTGGTAACAGGATTAGCAGAGCGAGGTATGTAGGCGGTGCTACAGA
GTTCTTGAAGTGGTGGCCTAACTACGGCTACACTAGAAGAACAGTATTTGGTATCTGCGCTCTGCTGAAG
CCAGTTACCTTCGGAAAAAGAGTTGGTAGCTCTTGATCCGGCAAACAAACCACCGCTGGTAGCGGTGGTT
TTTTTGTTTGCAAGCAGCAGATTACGCGCAGAAAAAAAGGATCTCAAGAAGATCCTTTGATCTTTTCTAC
GGGGTCTGACGCTCAGTGGAACGAAAACTCACGTTAAGGGATTTTGGTCATGAGATTATCAAAAAGGATC
TTCACCTAGATCCTTTTAAATTAAAAATGAAGTTTTAAATCAATCTAAAGTATATATGAGTAAACTTGGT
CTGACAGTTACCAATGCTTAATCAGTGAGGCACCTATCTCAGCGATCTGTCTATTTCGTTCATCCATAGT
TGCCTGACTCCCCGTCGTGTAGATAACTACGATACGGGAGGGCTTACCATCTGGCCCCAGTGCTGCAATG
ATACCGCGAGACCCACGCTCACCGGCTCCAGATTTATCAGCAATAAACCAGCCAGCCGGAAGGGCCGAGC
GCAGAAGTGGTCCTGCAACTTTATCCGCCTCCATCCAGTCTATTAATTGTTGCCGGGAAGCTAGAGTAAG
TAGTTCGCCAGTTAATAGTTTGCGCAACGTTGTTGCCATTGCTACAGGCATCGTGGTGTCACGCTCGTCG
TTTGGTATGGCTTCATTCAGCTCCGGTTCCCAACGATCAAGGCGAGTTACATGATCCCCCATGTTGTGCA
AAAAAGCGGTTAGCTCCTTCGGTCCTCCGATCGTTGTCAGAAGTAAGTTGGCCGCAGTGTTATCACTCAT
GGTTATGGCAGCACTGCATAATTCTCTTACTGTCATGCCATCCGTAAGATGCTTTTCTGTGACTGGTGAG
TACTCAACCAAGTCATTCTGAGAATAGTGTATGCGGCGACCGAGTTGCTCTTGCCCGGCGTCAATACGGG
ATAATACCGCGCCACATAGCAGAACTTTAAAAGTGCTCATCATTGGAAAACGTTCTTCGGGGCGAAAACT
CTCAAGGATCTTACCGCTGTTGAGATCCAGTTCGATGTAACCCACTCGTGCACCCAACTGATCTTCAGCA
TCTTTTACTTTCACCAGCGTTTCTGGGTGAGCAAAAACAGGAAGGCAAAATGCCGCAAAAAAGGGAATAA
GGGCGACACGGAAATGTTGAATACTCATACTCTTCCTTTTTCAATATTATTGAAGCATTTATCAGGGTTA
TTGTCTCATGAGCGGATACATATTTGAATGTATTTAGAAAAATAAACAAATAGGGGTTCCGCGCACATTT
CCCCGAAAAGTGCCACCTGACG
